Addgene plasmid #125231: pLX208-NanoLuc-15aa linker-βarrestin2-HA-GS linker-TEVp
Purpose: For generating SPARK2 NanoLuc-βarrestin2-TEVp lentivirus
Depositing lab: Alice Ting. Depositing organization: Stanford University. Publication: Luciferase-LOV BRET enables versatile and specific transcriptional readout of cellular protein-protein interactions. Kim CK, Cho KF, Kim MW, Ting AY. eLife. 2019 Apr 3;8. pii: 43826. doi: 10.7554/eLife.43826. PubMed 30942168.
Backbone
  Vector backbone: pLX208
  Vector type: Mammalian Expression, Lentiviral
Growth in bacteria
  Bacterial resistance: Ampicillin, 100 μg/mL
  Growth temperature: 37°C
  Growth strain: NEB Stable
  Copy number: Unknown
Gene/Insert
  Gene/Insert name: NanoLuc-15aa linker-βarrestin2-HA-GS linker-TEVp
  Species: Synthetic
  Promoter: CMV
  Tag / fusion protein: HA
  Cloning method: Gibson Cloning
  Sequencing primers: 5′ CMV-F; 3′ WPRE-R
Terms and licenses: Academic/Nonprofit Terms; Industry Terms: Not Available to Industry
How to cite: pLX208-NanoLuc-15aa linker-βarrestin2-HA-GS linker-TEVp was a gift from Alice Ting (Addgene plasmid # 125231 ; http://n2t.net/addgene:125231 ; RRID:Addgene_125231)
