[The description below was written by a language model from this plasmid's Addgene catalogue record and pLannotate feature annotations shown in this document.]
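Description:
pLX208-NanoLuc-15aa linker-βarrestin2-HA-GS linker-TEVp is a third-generation-style, self-inactivating HIV-1 lentiviral transfer plasmid built on the pLX208 backbone for mammalian expression. It is propagated in E. coli through a high-copy ColE1/pUC-type origin with ampicillin selection (AmpR), and the backbone also carries an f1 origin, an SV40 origin and poly(A) signal, and remnants of lac and phage-promoter cloning elements. The viral portion comprises an RSV promoter driving a truncated 5' LTR, the Ψ packaging signal with a gag fragment, the RRE for Rev-dependent RNA export, a cPPT/CTS, a WPRE to enhance transcript expression, and a ΔU3 3' LTR that inactivates LTR promoter activity after integration. Only a short fragment of the hygromycin resistance gene is annotated, so the feature table does not show an intact mammalian selection marker.

The payload, placed between the cPPT and WPRE, is a single synthetic fusion protein expressed from the CMV enhancer/promoter: human codon-optimized NanoLuc luciferase, a 15-amino-acid linker, β-arrestin2 (matched by the annotation to the rat Arrb2 protein), an HA epitope tag, a GS linker, and a TEV protease, which is annotated as a fragment. The plasmid is intended for producing lentivirus that delivers the NanoLuc-βarrestin2-TEVp component of the SPARK2 system. According to the associated publication title, that system uses luciferase-to-LOV domain BRET to give a transcriptional readout of cellular protein-protein interactions. Here β-arrestin2, which is recruited to activated GPCRs, would carry both the luciferase and the protease to its interaction partner. The partner constructs are not part of this record.
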