Features (pLannotate 1.2.2; 28 found; start..end, strand, type, name):
      5..231     +  promoter       RSV promoter: Rous sarcoma virus enhancer/promoter
    232..412     +  LTR            5' LTR (truncated): truncated 5' long terminal repeat (LTR) from HIV-1
    459..584     +  misc_feature   HIV-1 Ψ: packaging signal of human immunodeficiency virus type 1
    568..931     +  CDS            HIV-1 gag (fragment): gag protein from human immunodeficiency virus 1; gag
   1077..1310    +  misc_feature   RRE: The Rev response element (RRE) of HIV-1 allows for Rev-dependent mRNA export from the nucleus to the cytoplasm.
   1707..1793    +  CDS            hph (fragment): KHYB_ECOLX - Experimental evidence at protein level: Swiss-Prot protein existence level 1. The aminoglycoside phosphotransferases achieve inactivation of their antibiotic substrates by phosphorylation. Only phosphorylates hygromycin and closely related compounds such as demethyl analogs and destomycin. From Escherichia coli.
   1847..1964    +  misc_feature   cPPT/CTS: central polypurine tract and central termination sequence of HIV-1
   2081..2384    +  enhancer       CMV enhancer: human cytomegalovirus immediate early enhancer
   2385..2588    +  promoter       CMV promoter: human cytomegalovirus (CMV) immediate early promoter
   2617..3129    +  CDS            Nluc: NanoLuc® luciferase human codon-optimized
   3175..4401    +  CDS            Arrb2: ARRB2_RAT - Experimental evidence at protein level: Swiss-Prot protein existence level 1. Functions in regulating agonist-mediated G-protein coupled receptor (GPCR) signaling by mediating both receptor desensitization and resensitization processes. During homologous desensitization, beta- arrestins bind to the GPRK-phosphorylated receptor and sterically preclude its coupling to the cognate G-protein; the binding appears to require additional receptor determinants exposed only in the active receptor conformation. The beta-arrestins target many receptors for internalization by acting as endocyti
   4486..5142    +  CDS            TEV protease (fragment): tobacco etch virus protease (Kapust et al., 2001)
   5161..5749    +  misc_feature   WPRE: woodchuck hepatitis virus posttranscriptional regulatory element
   5800..5819    +  misc_feature   cPPT/CTS (fragment): central polypurine tract and central termination sequence of HIV-1
   5821..6054    +  LTR            3' LTR (ΔU3): self-inactivating 3' long terminal repeat (LTR) from HIV-1
   6132..6253    +  polyA_signal   SV40 poly(A) signal: SV40 polyadenylation signal
   6293..6428    +  rep_origin     SV40 ori: SV40 origin of replication
   6449..6467    -  promoter       T7 promoter: promoter for bacteriophage T7 RNA polymerase
   6475..6630    +  CDS            lacZα (fragment): LacZα fragment of β-galactosidase; lacZ fragment
   6635..7063    +  rep_origin     f1 ori (sequence partly withheld): f1 bacteriophage origin of replication; arrow indicates direction of (+) strand synthesis
   7116..7220    +  promoter       AmpR promoter: bla
   7221..8081    +  CDS            AmpR: β-lactamase; bla; confers resistance to ampicillin, carbenicillin, and related antibiotics
   8252..8840    +  rep_origin     ori: high-copy-number ColE1/pMB1/pBR322/pUC origin of replication
   9023..9115    +  CDS            lacI (fragment): lac repressor; lacI; The lac repressor binds to the lac operator to inhibit transcription in E. coli. This inhibition can be relieved by adding lactose or isopropyl-β-D-thiogalactopyranoside (IPTG).
   9128..9149    +  protein_bind   CAP binding site: CAP binding activates transcription in the presence of cAMP. E. coli catabolite activator protein
   9164..9194    +  promoter       lac promoter: promoter for the E. coli lac operon
   9202..9218    +  protein_bind   lac operator: The lac repressor binds to the lac operator to inhibit transcription in E. coli. This inhibition can be relieved by adding lactose or isopropyl-β-D-thiogalactopyranoside (IPTG). lac repressor encoded by lacI
   9263..9281    +  promoter       T3 promoter: promoter for bacteriophage T3 RNA polymerase
>Addgene plasmid #125231 | pLX208-NanoLuc-15aa linker-βarrestin2-HA-GS linker-TEVp | addgene full sequence | sequence record 245081 | Addgene NGS Result
TTAATGTAGTCTTATGCAATACTCTTGTAGTCTTGCAACATGGTAACGATGAGTTAGCAACATGCCTTAC
AAGGAGAGAAAAAGCACCGTGCATGCCGATTGGTGGAAGTAAGGTGGTACGATCGTGCCTTATTAGGAAG
GCAACAGACGGGTCTGACATGGATTGGACGAACCACTGAATTGCCGCATTGCAGAGATATTGTATTTAAG
TGCCTAGCTCGATACATAAACGGGTCTCTCTGGTTAGACCAGATCTGAGCCTGGGAGCTCTCTGGCTAAC
TAGGGAACCCACTGCTTAAGCCTCAATAAAGCTTGCCTTGAGTGCTTCAAGTAGTGTGTGCCCGTCTGTT
GTGTGACTCTGGTAACTAGAGATCCCTCAGACCCTTTTAGTCAGTGTGGAAAATCTCTAGCAGTGGCGCC
CGAACAGGGACTTGAAAGCGAAAGGGAAACCAGAGGAGCTCTCTCGACGCAGGACTCGGCTTGCTGAAGC
GCGCACGGCAAGAGGCGAGGGGCGGCGACTGGTGAGTACGCCAAAAATTTTGACTAGCGGAGGCTAGAAG
GAGAGAGATGGGTGCGAGAGCGTCAGTATTAAGCGGGGGAGAATTAGATCGCGATGGGAAAAAATTCGGT
TAAGGCCAGGGGGAAAGAAAAAATATAAATTAAAACATATAGTATGGGCAAGCAGGGAGCTAGAACGATT
CGCAGTTAATCCTGGCCTGTTAGAAACATCAGAAGGCTGTAGACAAATACTGGGACAGCTACAACCATCC
CTTCAGACAGGATCAGAAGAACTTAGATCATTATATAATACAGTAGCAACCCTCTATTGTGTGCATCAAA
GGATAGAGATAAAAGACACCAAGGAAGCTTTAGACAAGATAGAGGAAGAGCAAAACAAAAGTAAGACCAC
CGCACAGCAAGCGGCCGCTGATCTTCAGACCTGGAGGAGGAGATATGAGGGACAATTGGAGAAGTGAATT
ATATAAATATAAAGTAGTAAAAATTGAACCATTAGGAGTAGCACCCACCAAGGCAAAGAGAAGAGTGGTG
CAGAGAGAAAAAAGAGCAGTGGGAATAGGAGCTTTGTTCCTTGGGTTCTTGGGAGCAGCAGGAAGCACTA
TGGGCGCAGCGTCAATGACGCTGACGGTACAGGCCAGACAATTATTGTCTGGTATAGTGCAGCAGCAGAA
CAATTTGCTGAGGGCTATTGAGGCGCAACAGCATCTGTTGCAACTCACAGTCTGGGGCATCAAGCAGCTC
CAGGCAAGAATCCTGGCTGTGGAAAGATACCTAAAGGATCAACAGCTCCTGGGGATTTGGGGTTGCTCTG
GAAAACTCATTTGCACCACTGCTGTGCCTTGGAATGCTAGTTGGAGTAATAAATCTCTGGAACAGATTTG
GAATCACACGACCTGGATGGAGTGGGACAGAGAAATTAACAATTACACAAGCTTAATACACTCCTTAATT
GAAGAATCGCAAAACCAGCAAGAAAAGAATGAACAAGAATTATTGGAATTAGATAAATGGGCAAGTTTGT
GGAATTGGTTTAACATAACAAATTGGCTGTGGTATATAAAATTATTCATAATGATAGTAGGAGGCTTGGT
AGGTTTAAGAATAGTTTTTGCTGTACTTTCTATAGTGAATAGAGTTAGGCAGGGATATTCACCATTATCG
TTTCAGACCCACCTCCCAACCCCGAGAGCGCTGCCGTCTGGACCGATGGCTGTGTGGAAGTGCTCGCCGA
TAGTGGAAACAGACGCCCCAGCACTCGTCCTAGGGCAAAGGATCTGCAGTAATGAGAATTCTAGATCTTG
AGACAAATGGCAGTATTCATCCACAATTTTAAAAGAAAAGGGGGGATTGGGGGGTACAGTGCAGGGGAAA
GAATAGTAGACATAATAGCAACAGACATACAAACTAAAGAATTACAAAAACAAATTACAAAAATTCAAAA
TTTTCGGGTTTATTACAGGGACAGCAGAGATCCACTTTGGCGCCGGCTCGAGGGGGCCCGGGGTTATTAA
TAGTAATCAATTACGGGGTCATTAGTTCATAGCCCATATATGGAGTTCCGCGTTACATAACTTACGGTAA
ATGGCCCGCCTGGCTGACCGCCCAACGACCCCCGCCCATTGACGTCAATAATGACGTATGTTCCCATAGT
AACGCCAATAGGGACTTTCCATTGACGTCAATGGGTGGAGTATTTACGGTAAACTGCCCACTTGGCAGTA
CATCAAGTGTATCATATGCCAAGTACGCCCCCTATTGACGTCAATGACGGTAAATGGCCCGCCTGGCATT
ATGCCCAGTACATGACCTTATGGGACTTTCCTACTTGGCAGTACATCTACGTATTAGTCATCGCTATTAC
CATGGTGATGCGGTTTTGGCAGTACATCAATGGGCGTGGATAGCGGTTTGACTCACGGGGATTTCCAAGT
CTCCACCCCATTGACGTCAATGGGAGTTTGTTTTGGCACCAAAATCAACGGGACTTTCCAAAATGTCGTA
ACAACTCCGCCCCATTGACGCAAATGGGCGGTAGGCGTGTACGGTGGGAGGTCTATATAAGCAGAGCTCT
CTGGCTAACTGTCGGGATCCGCCACCATGGTCTTCACACTCGAAGATTTCGTTGGGGACTGGCGACAGAC
AGCCGGCTACAACCTGGACCAAGTCCTTGAACAGGGAGGTGTGTCCAGTTTGTTTCAGAATCTCGGGGTG
TCCGTAACTCCGATCCAAAGGATTGTCCTGAGCGGTGAAAATGGGCTGAAGATCGACATCCATGTCATCA
TCCCGTATGAAGGTCTGAGCGGCGACCAAATGGGCCAGATCGAAAAAATTTTTAAGGTGGTGTACCCTGT
GGATGATCATCACTTTAAGGTGATCCTGCACTATGGCACACTGGTAATCGACGGGGTTACGCCGAACATG
ATCGACTATTTCGGACGGCCGTATGAAGGCATCGCCGTGTTCGACGGCAAAAAGATCACTGTAACAGGGA
CCCTGTGGAACGGCAACAAAATTATCGACGAGCGCCTGATCAACCCCGACGGCTCCCTGCTGTTCCGAGT
AACCATCAACGGAGTGACCGGCTGGCGGCTGTGCGAACGCATTCTGGCGGGCGACCCACTAGTCCAGTGT
GGTGGAATTGCCGGATCCGCCACCGGTGAAAAACCCGGGACCAGGGTCTTCAAGAAGTCGAGCCCTAACT
GCAAGCTCACCGTGTACTTGGGCAAGCGTGACTTTGTGGATCACTTGGACAAAGTGGATCCTGTCGATGG
TGTGGTGCTTGTGGATCCTGACTACTTGAAGGACCGGAAAGTGTTTGTGACCCTCACCTGTGCCTTCCGC
TATGGCCGAGAAGACCTGGATGTACTGGGCCTGTCTTTCCGCAAAGATCTGTTCATCGCCACCTACCAGG
CCTTCCCCCCCATGCCCAACCCACCTCGGCCCCCCACCCGCCTACAGGACCGACTGCTGAAGAAGTTGGG
CCAGCACGCCCACCCCTTTTTTTTCACAATACCCCAGAATTTGCCTTGCTCCGTCACACTGCAGCCAGGA
CCGGAGGACACAGGGAAGGCCTGTGGAGTAGACTTTGAGATTCGAGCCTTCTGTGCCAAATCTATAGAAG
AAAAAAGCCACAAAAGGAACTCCGTGCGGCTTATCATCAGAAAGGTACAGTTTGCTCCTGAGACACCCGG
CCCCCAGCCATCAGCTGAAACCACACGCCACTTCCTCATGTCTGACCGGAGGTCCCTGCACCTAGAGGCT
TCCCTGGACAAAGAGCTGTACTACCATGGGGAACCCCTCAATGTCAACGTCCACGTCACCAACAATTCTG
CCAAAACCGTCAAGAAGATCAGAGTGTCTGTGAGACAGTATGCCGACATTTGCCTCTTCAGCACCGCGCA
GTACAAGTGTCCTGTGGCTCAGCTTGAACAAGATGACCAGGTGTCTCCCAGTTCCACATTCTGCAAGGTG
TACACCATAACCCCGCTGCTCAGTGACAACCGAGAGAAGCGTGGCCTTGCCCTTGATGGGCAACTCAAGC
ACGAAGACACCAACCTGGCTTCCAGCACCATTGTGAAGGAGGGAGCCAACAAGGAGGTGCTGGGAATCCT
AGTATCCTACAGGGTCAAGGTGAAGCTGGTGGTGTCTCGAGGCGGGGATGTCTCCGTGGAGCTACCTTTC
GTCCTAATGCACCCCAAGCCCCACGACCACATCACCCTTCCCCGACCCCAGTCAGCCCCCCGGGAAATAG
ACATCCCTGTGGATACCAACCTCATTGAATTCGATACCAACTATGCCACAGACGACGACATCGTGTTTGA
GGACTTTGCGAGGCTTCGGCTGAAGGGGATGAAGGATGACGACTGTGATGACCAGTTCTGCTACCCATAC
GATGTGCCAGATTACGCCTATCCCTATGACGTCCCTGATTACGCTGGTGGAAGTGGATCAGGCAGCGGTG
GATCTGGAGAAAGCTTGTTTAAGGGACCACGTGATTACAACCCGATATCGAGCACCATTTGTCATTTGAC
GAATGAATCTGATGGGCACACAACATCGTTGTATGGTATTGGATTTGGTCCCTTCATCATTACAAACAAG
CACTTGTTTAGAAGAAATAATGGAACACTGTTGGTCCAATCACTACATGGTGTATTCAAGGTCAAGAACA
CCACGACTTTGCAACAACACCTCATTGATGGGAGGGACATGATAATTATTCGCATGCCTAAGGATTTCCC
ACCATTTCCTCAAAAGCTGAAATTTAGAGAGCCACAAAGGGAAGAGCGCATATGTCTTGTGACAACCAAC
TTCCAAACTAAGAGCATGTCTAGCATGGTGTCAGACACTAGTTGCACATTCCCTTCATCTGATGGCATAT
TCTGGAAGCATTGGATTCAAACCAAGGATGGGCAGTGTGGCAGTCCATTAGTATCAACTAGAGATGGGTT
CATTGTTGGTATACACTCAGCATCGAATTTCACCAACACAAACAATTATTTCACAAGCGTGCCGAAAAAC
TTCATGGAATTGTTGACAAATCAGGAGGCGCAGCAGTGGGTTAGTGGTTGGCGATTAAATGCTGACTCAG
TATTGTGGGGTGGCCATAAAGTTTTCATGGTGTAGACGCGTTAAGTCGACAATCAACCTCTGGATTACAA
AATTTGTGAAAGATTGACTGGTATTCTTAACTATGTTGCTCCTTTTACGCTATGTGGATACGCTGCTTTA
ATGCCTTTGTATCATGCTATTGCTTCCCGTATGGCTTTCATTTTCTCCTCCTTGTATAAATCCTGGTTGC
TGTCTCTTTATGAGGAGTTGTGGCCCGTTGTCAGGCAACGTGGCGTGGTGTGCACTGTGTTTGCTGACGC
AACCCCCACTGGTTGGGGCATTGCCACCACCTGTCAGCTCCTTTCCGGGACTTTCGCTTTCCCCCTCCCT
ATTGCCACGGCGGAACTCATCGCCGCCTGCCTTGCCCGCTGCTGGACAGGGGCTCGGCTGTTGGGCACTG
ACAATTCCGTGGTGTTGTCGGGGAAATCATCGTCCTTTCCTTGGCTGCTCGCCTGTGTTGCCACCTGGAT
TCTGCGCGGGACGTCCTTCTGCTACGTCCCTTCGGCCCTCAATCCAGCGGACCTTCCTTCCCGCGGCCTG
CTGCCGGCTCTGCGGCCTCTTCCGCGTCTTCGCCTTCGCCCTCAGACGAGTCGGATCTCCCTTTGGGCCG
CCTCCCCGCGTCGACTTTAAGACCAATGACTTACAAGGCAGCTGTAGATCTTAGCCACTTTTTAAAAGAA
AAGGGGGGACTGGAAGGGCTAATTCACTCCCAACGAAGACAAGATCTGCTTTTTGCTTGTACTGGGTCTC
TCTGGTTAGACCAGATCTGAGCCTGGGAGCTCTCTGGCTAACTAGGGAACCCACTGCTTAAGCCTCAATA
AAGCTTGCCTTGAGTGCTTCAAGTAGTGTGTGCCCGTCTGTTGTGTGACTCTGGTAACTAGAGATCCCTC
AGACCCTTTTAGTCAGTGTGGAAAATCTCTAGCAGTACGTATAGTAGTTCATGTCATCTTATTATTCAGT
ATTTATAACTTGCAAAGAAATGAATATCAGAGAGTGAGAGGAACTTGTTTATTGCAGCTTATAATGGTTA
CAAATAAAGCAATAGCATCACAAATTTCACAAATAAAGCATTTTTTTCACTGCATTCTAGTTGTGGTTTG
TCCAAACTCATCAATGTATCTTATCATGTCTGGCTCTAGCTATCCCGCCCCTAACTCCGCCCATCCCGCC
CCTAACTCCGCCCAGTTCCGCCCATTCTCCGCCCCATGGCTGACTAATTTTTTTTATTTATGCAGAGGCC
GAGGCCGCCTCGGCCTCTGAGCTATTCCAGAAGTAGTGAGGAGGCTTTTTTGGAGGCCTAGGGACGTACC
CAATTCGCCCTATAGTGAGTCGTATTACGCGCGCTCACTGGCCGTCGTTTTACAACGTCGTGACTGGGAA
AACCCTGGCGTTACCCAACTTAATCGCCTTGCAGCACATCCCCCTTTCGCCAGCTGGCGTAATAGCGAAG
AGGCCCGCACCGATCGCCCTTCCCAACAGTTGCGCAGCCTGAATGGCGAATGGG
[124 nt withheld, positions 6635-6758]
C
[91 nt withheld, positions 6760-6850]
A
[49 nt withheld, positions 6852-6900]
CCTTTGACGTTGGAGTCCACGTTCTTT
[37 nt withheld, positions 6928-6964]
ACCCTATCTCGGTCTATTCTTTTGATTTATAAGGGATTTTGCCGATTTCGGCCTATTGGTTAAAAAATGA
GCTGATTTAACAAAAATTTAACGCGAATTTTAACAAAATATTAACGCTTACAATTTAGGTGGCACTTTTC
GGGGAAATGTGCGCGGAACCCCTATTTGTTTATTTTTCTAAATACATTCAAATATGTATCCGCTCATGAG
ACAATAACCCTGATAAATGCTTCAATAATATTGAAAAAGGAAGAGTATGAGTATTCAACATTTCCGTGTC
GCCCTTATTCCCTTTTTTGCGGCATTTTGCCTTCCTGTTTTTGCTCACCCAGAAACGCTGGTGAAAGTAA
AAGATGCTGAAGATCAGTTGGGTGCACGAGTGGGTTACATCGAACTGGATCTCAACAGCGGTAAGATCCT
TGAGAGTTTTCGCCCCGAAGAACGTTTTCCAATGATGAGCACTTTTAAAGTTCTGCTATGTGGCGCGGTA
TTATCCCGTATTGACGCCGGGCAAGAGCAACTCGGTCGCCGCATACACTATTCTCAGAATGACTTGGTTG
AGTACTCACCAGTCACAGAAAAGCATCTTACGGATGGCATGACAGTAAGAGAATTATGCAGTGCTGCCAT
AACCATGAGTGATAACACTGCGGCCAACTTACTTCTGACAACGATCGGAGGACCGAAGGAGCTAACCGCT
TTTTTGCACAACATGGGGGATCATGTAACTCGCCTTGATCGTTGGGAACCGGAGCTGAATGAAGCCATAC
CAAACGACGAGCGTGACACCACGATGCCTGTAGCAATGGCAACAACGTTGCGCAAACTATTAACTGGCGA
ACTACTTACTCTAGCTTCCCGGCAACAATTAATAGACTGGATGGAGGCGGATAAAGTTGCAGGACCACTT
CTGCGCTCGGCCCTTCCGGCTGGCTGGTTTATTGCTGATAAATCTGGAGCCGGTGAGCGTGGGTCTCGCG
GTATCATTGCAGCACTGGGGCCAGATGGTAAGCCCTCCCGTATCGTAGTTATCTACACGACGGGGAGTCA
GGCAACTATGGATGAACGAAATAGACAGATCGCTGAGATAGGTGCCTCACTGATTAAGCATTGGTAACTG
TCAGACCAAGTTTACTCATATATACTTTAGATTGATTTAAAACTTCATTTTTAATTTAAAAGGATCTAGG
TGAAGATCCTTTTTGATAATCTCATGACCAAAATCCCTTAACGTGAGTTTTCGTTCCACTGAGCGTCAGA
CCCCGTAGAAAAGATCAAAGGATCTTCTTGAGATCCTTTTTTTCTGCGCGTAATCTGCTGCTTGCAAACA
AAAAAACCACCGCTACCAGCGGTGGTTTGTTTGCCGGATCAAGAGCTACCAACTCTTTTTCCGAAGGTAA
CTGGCTTCAGCAGAGCGCAGATACCAAATACTGTTCTTCTAGTGTAGCCGTAGTTAGGCCACCACTTCAA
GAACTCTGTAGCACCGCCTACATACCTCGCTCTGCTAATCCTGTTACCAGTGGCTGCTGCCAGTGGCGAT
AAGTCGTGTCTTACCGGGTTGGACTCAAGACGATAGTTACCGGATAAGGCGCAGCGGTCGGGCTGAACGG
GGGGTTCGTGCACACAGCCCAGCTTGGAGCGAACGACCTACACCGAACTGAGATACCTACAGCGTGAGCT
ATGAGAAAGCGCCACGCTTCCCGAAGGGAGAAAGGCGGACAGGTATCCGGTAAGCGGCAGGGTCGGAACA
GGAGAGCGCACGAGGGAGCTTCCAGGGGGAAACGCCTGGTATCTTTATAGTCCTGTCGGGTTTCGCCACC
TCTGACTTGAGCGTCGATTTTTGTGATGCTCGTCAGGGGGGCGGAGCCTATGGAAAAACGCCAGCAACGC
GGCCTTTTTACGGTTCCTGGCCTTTTGCTGGCCTTTTGCTCACATGTTCTTTCCTGCGTTATCCCCTGAT
TCTGTGGATAACCGTATTACCGCCTTTGAGTGAGCTGATACCGCTCGCCGCAGCCGAACGACCGAGCGCA
GCGAGTCAGTGAGCGAGGAAGCGGAAGAGCGCCCAATACGCAAACCGCCTCTCCCCGCGCGTTGGCCGAT
TCATTAATGCAGCTGGCACGACAGGTTTCCCGACTGGAAAGCGGGCAGTGAGCGCAACGCAATTAATGTG
AGTTAGCTCACTCATTAGGCACCCCAGGCTTTACACTTTATGCTTCCGGCTCGTATGTTGTGTGGAATTG
TGAGCGGATAACAATTTCACACAGGAAACAGCTATGACCATGATTACGCCAAGCGCGCAATTAACCCTCA
CTAAAGGGAACAAAAGCTGGAGCTGCAAGC
